LOCUS       pCAP002_pGL3_zfh 5806 bp DNA linear 30-NOV-2016
FEATURES             Location/Qualifiers
     rep_origin      1..456
                     /dnas_title="f1 origin"
                     /vntifkey="33"
                     /label=f1 origin
     PCR_primer      689..708
                     /dnas_title="RVprimer3 binding region"
                     /vntifkey="28"
                     /label=RVprimer3 binding region
                     /current=0
     polyA_signal    587..740
                     /dnas_title="Synthetic (upstream) poly (A)signal"
                     /vntifkey="25"
                     /label=Synthetic (upstream) poly (A)signal
     misc_feature    3191..3261
                     /note="MHC intron 16"
     misc_feature    3194..3260
                     /note="intron spiced out"
     polyA_signal    3491..3712
                     /dnas_title="SV40 late poly (A) signal"
                     /vntifkey="25"
                     /label=SV40 late poly (A) signal
     misc_marker     complement(4815..5675)
                     /dnas_title="Beta-lactamase gene (Ampr)"
                     /vntifkey="22"
                     /label=Beta-lactamase gene (Ampr)
     gene            1785..2444
                     /note="CamR"
     enhancer        1656..1670
                     /note="homology arm IF"
     misc_feature    2786..3091
                     /note="ccdB survival"
     enhancer        3133..3147
                     /note="homology arm IF"
     misc_feature    3272..3460
                     /note="truncated sgGFP"
     primer_bind     3794..3815
                     /dnas_title="RVprimer4 binding site"
                     /vntifkey="28"
                     /label=RVprimer4 binding site
     rep_origin      4053..4053
                     /dnas_title="ColE1-derived plasmid replication origin"
                     /vntifkey="33"
                     /label=ColE1-derived plasmid replication origin
     rep_origin      4041..4660
                     /note="pBR322 rep_ori"
     intron          753..1614
                     /note="Zfh1 enhancer"
     source          1..5806
                     /dnas_title="pCAP002_pGL3_zfh1_IF_CapSeq_cleaned"
ORIGIN
        1 nnnnnnnnnn nnnnnnnnnn nnnnnnnnnn nnnnnnnnnn nnnnnnnnnn nnnnnnnnnn
       61 nnnnnnnnnn nnnnnnnnnn nnnnnnnnnn nnnnnnnnnn nnnnnnnnnn nnnnnnnnnn
      121 nnnncnnnnn nnnnnnnnnn nnnnnnnnnn nnnnnnnnnn nnnnnnnnnn nnnnnnnnnn
      181 nnnnnnnnnn nnnnnnnnnn nnnnnnnnnn nnnnnnannn nnnnnnnnnn nnnnnnnnnn
      241 nnnnnnnnnn nnnnnnnnnn nnnnnncctt tgacgttgga gtccacgttc tttnnnnnnn
      301 nnnnnnnnnn nnnnnnnnnn nnnnnnnnnn accctatctc ggtctattct tttgatttat
      361 aagggatttt gccgatttcg gcctattggt taaaaaatga gctgatttaa caaaaattta
      421 acgcgaattt taacaaaata ttaacgctta caatttgcca ttcgccattc aggctgcgca
      481 actgttggga agggcgatcg gtgcgggcct cttcgctatt acgccagccc aagctaccat
      541 gataagtaag taatattaag gtacgggagg tacttggagc ggccgcaata aaatatcttt
      601 attttcatta catctgtgtg ttggtttttt gtgtgaatcg atagtactaa catacgctct
      661 ccatcaaaac aaaacgaaac aaaacaaact agcaaaatag gctgtcccca gtgcaagtgc
      721 aggtgccaga acatttctct atcgataggt acCTTAAAAG TGCCAGTGCT TGTGGCGTGC
      781 ACGGAGAAAA AAACCTTGAG GTCATATTTG AAAAAAAAAA AAAAAAACTA AATTCCAAGT
      841 GAGTAGTTTA CTCTTAGTCA CTATCGAGTG TGTGCTGTTT GTTTTTCGAA ATATGCATAT
      901 CTTAGCTACT TGCGTTGCTG TTTTTTTTTT TTTTTTTTTT TTTTTGACGA TTTGTCAACA
      961 GGAAATATGC ATAAGGTTGG CTCGGGATCC GGATCGGATG GCATGGGGTT TGATTGGATG
     1021 CCGTACTTGG CACCGCACTG CCGTTATCGG TTGGCTCATT TCCCGTTAGC CGCGAACAAA
     1081 GCCCACGCAT TGTGCTACGA CCGCCGTGAT GTGTTCAAAG ATCAAGTGCC CCCAGAACCA
     1141 TCTCCTGCCA TCCCTGCCAT CCCTGCCCGC CTGCATCCAT CGCGGGCATT CAGATTCCGA
     1201 CTGCGCATGA GCAGCGGTCT CCAACACGTA AGCAAGTGGA AGGCGAGGGA TAAGAACAAG
     1261 TAACTTCTCT CTTATCGGAC GCTTCCAGGA ATTTCGATCC TCGCACCGCA TTCCGCAGGT
     1321 TTAGTCACTG GATTCCACGG CTTTTCGAGC TGATTGTCCC AAGAAACATT ATTTTGGACA
     1381 TGTGACTCAC TGACTCAAAG CTATTATCAC TTCTCGGACA TATGCGTGTA TATAAAATAT
     1441 TTTTAAACAT TATTAGGTAT ACTATAAACT CTGCCTCATT CATGCCTACA GAACTTCAGC
     1501 CTTGACATTC TATATATAGA AACCCTTACT ACGTCTTTAC TCTTTAAATA GTTCTTTGGA
     1561 TATTATATTA GCACATTGAT GTGCTTTTTT TTTGGATGGT TGTGTCCAAC TCACggtacc
     1621 gagctcttac gcgtgctagc ccgggcTCGA GATCTTAGAG CATGCACCGG TGATATCcgg
     1681 ccgcattagg caccccaggc tttacacttt atgcttccgg ctcgtataat gtgtggattt
     1741 tgagttagga tccgtcgaga ttttcaggag ctaaggaagc taaaatggag aaaaaaatca
     1801 ctggatatac caccgttgat atatcccaat ggcatcgtaa agaacatttt gaggcatttc
     1861 agtcagttgc tcaatgtacc tataaccaga ccgttcagct ggatattacg gcctttttaa
     1921 agaccgtaaa gaaaaataag cacaagtttt atccggcctt tattcacatt cttgcccgcc
     1981 tgatgaatgc tcatccggaa ttccgtatgg caatgaaaga cggtgagctg gtgatatggg
     2041 atagtgttca cccttgttac accgttttcc atgagcaaac tgaaacgttt tcatcgctct
     2101 ggagtgaata ccacgacgat ttccggcagt ttctacacat atattcgcaa gatgtggcgt
     2161 gttacggtga aaacctggcc tatttcccta aagggtttat tgagaatatg tttttcgtct
     2221 cagccaatcc ctgggtgagt ttcaccagtt ttgatttaaa cgtggccaat atggacaact
     2281 tcttcgcccc cgttttcacc atgggcaaat attatacgca aggcgacaag gtgctgatgc
     2341 cgctggcgat tcaggttcat catgccgttt gtgatggctt ccatgtcggc agaatgctta
     2401 atgaattaca acagtactgc gatgagtggc agggcggggc gtaaacgcgt ggatccggct
     2461 tactaaaagc cagataacag tatgcgtatt tgcgcgctga tttttgcggt ataagaatat
     2521 atactgatat gtatacccga agtatgtcaa aaagaggtat gctatgaagc agcgtattac
     2581 agtgacagtt gacagcgaca gctatcagtt gctcaaggca tatatgatgt caatatctcc
     2641 ggtctggtaa gcacaaccat gcagaatgaa gcccgtcgtc tgcgtgccga acgctggaaa
     2701 gcggaaaatc aggaagggat ggctgaggtc gcccggttta ttgaaatgaa cggctctttt
     2761 gctgacgaga acaggggctg gtgaaatgca gtttaaggtt tacacctata aaagagagag
     2821 ccgttatcgt ctgtttgtgg atgtacagag tgatattatt gacacgcccg ggcgacggat
     2881 ggtgatcccc ctggccagtg cacgtctgct gtcagataaa gtctcccgtg aactttaccc
     2941 ggtggtgcat atcggggatg aaagctggcg catgatgacc accgatatgg ccagtgtgcc
     3001 ggtctccgtt atcggggaag aagtggctga tctcagccac cgcgaaaatg acatcaaaaa
     3061 cgccattaac ctgatgttct ggggaatata aatgtcaggc tcccttatac acagccagtc
     3121 tgcagGATAT CGTCGACGAA TTCGGCCCCT GCAGGGGCAT TCCGGTACTG TTGGTAAAGC
     3181 CACCATGGAA AAGGTAGGTT CAACCACTGA TGCCTAGGCA CACCGAAACG ACTAACCCTA
     3241 ATTCTTATCC TTTACTTCAG GCCACTTAAG catggctagc aaaggagaag aactcttcac
     3301 tggagttgtc ccaattcttg ttgaattaga tggtgatgtt aacggccaca agttctctgt
     3361 cagtggagag ggtgaaggtg atgcaacata cggaaaactt accctgaagt tcatctgcac
     3421 tactggcaaa ctgcctgttc cctggccaac actagtctga tctagagtcg gggcGGCCGG
     3481 ccgcttcgag cagacatgat aagatacatt gatgagtttg gacaaaccac aactagaatg
     3541 cagtgaaaaa aatgctttat ttgtgaaatt tgtgatgcta ttgctttatt tgtaaccatt
     3601 ataagctgca ataaacaagt taacaacaac aattgcattc attttatgtt tcaggttcag
     3661 ggggaggtgt gggaggtttt ttaaagcaag taaaacctct acaaatgtgg taaaatcgat
     3721 aaggatccga ccgatgccct CAAGCTTtga gagGGGCCcc cttcaaccca gtcagctccG
     3781 ACGTCttggC gccCCcgcgg ggcatgacta tcgtcgccgc acttatgact gtcttcttta
     3841 tcatgcaact cgtaggacag gtgccggcag cgctcttccg cttcctcgct cactgactcg
     3901 ctgcgctcgg tcgttcggct gcggcgagcg gtatcagctc actcaaaggc ggtaatacgg
     3961 ttatccacag aatcagggga taacgcagga aagaacatgt gagcaaaagg ccagcaaaag
     4021 gccaggaacc gtaaaaaggc cgcgttgctg gcgtttttcc ataggctccg cccccctgac
     4081 gagcatcaca aaaatcgacg ctcaagtcag aggtggcgaa acccgacagg actataaaga
     4141 taccaggcgt ttccccctgg aagctccctc gtgcgctctc ctgttccgac cctgccgctt
     4201 accggatacc tgtccgcctt tctcccttcg ggaagcgtgg cgctttctca tagctcacgc
     4261 tgtaggtatc tcagttcggt gtaggtcgtt cgctccaagc tgggctgtgt gcacgaaccc
     4321 cccgttcagc ccgaccgctg cgccttatcc ggtaactatc gtcttgagtc caacccggta
     4381 agacacgact tatcgccact ggcagcagcc actggtaaca ggattagcag agcgaggtat
     4441 gtaggcggtg ctacagagtt cttgaagtgg tggcctaact acggctacac tagaagaaca
     4501 gtatttggta tctgcgctct gctgaagcca gttaccttcg gaaaaagagt tggtagctct
     4561 tgatccggca aacaaaccac cgctggtagc ggtggttttt ttgtttgcaa gcagcagatt
     4621 acgcgcagaa aaaaaggatc tcaagaagat cctttgatct tttctacggg gtctgacgct
     4681 cagtggaacg aaaactcacg ttaagggatt ttggtcatga gattatcaaa aaggatcttc
     4741 acctagatcc ttttaaatta aaaatgaagt tttaaatcaa tctaaagtat atatgagtaa
     4801 acttggtctg acagttacca atgcttaatc agtgaggcac ctatctcagc gatctgtcta
     4861 tttcgttcat ccatagttgc ctgactcccc gtcgtgtaga taactacgat acgggagggc
     4921 ttaccatctg gccccagtgc tgcaatgata ccgcgagacc cacgctcacc ggctccagat
     4981 ttatcagcaa taaaccagcc agccggaagg gccgagcgca gaagtggtcc tgcaacttta
     5041 tccgcctcca tccagtctat taattgttgc cgggaagcta gagtaagtag ttcgccagtt
     5101 aatagtttgc gcaacgttgt tgccattgct acaggcatcg tggtgtcacg ctcgtcgttt
     5161 ggtatggctt cattcagctc cggttcccaa cgatcaaggc gagttacatg atcccccatg
     5221 ttgtgcaaaa aagcggttag ctccttcggt cctccgatcg ttgtcagaag taagttggcc
     5281 gcagtgttat cactcatggt tatggcagca ctgcataatt ctcttactgt catgccatcc
     5341 gtaagatgct tttctgtgac tggtgagtac tcaaccaagt cattctgaga atagtgtatg
     5401 cggcgaccga gttgctcttg cccggcgtca atacgggata ataccgcgcc acatagcaga
     5461 actttaaaag tgctcatcat tggaaaacgt tcttcggggc gaaaactctc aaggatctta
     5521 ccgctgttga gatccagttc gatgtaaccc actcgtgcac ccaactgatc ttcagcatct
     5581 tttactttca ccagcgtttc tgggtgagca aaaacaggaa ggcaaaatgc cgcaaaaaag
     5641 ggaataaggg cgacacggaa atgttgaata ctcatactct tcctttttca atattattga
     5701 agcatttatc agggttattg tctcatgagc ggatacatat ttgaatgtat ttagaaaaat
     5761 aaacaaatag gggttccgcg cacatttccc cgaaaagtgc cacctg
//
