>Addgene plasmid #86381 | pSTAP-seq_fly-zfh1 | addgene full sequence | sequence record 173935 | Addgene NGS Result
[124 nt withheld, positions 1-124]
C
[91 nt withheld, positions 126-216]
A
[49 nt withheld, positions 218-266]
CCTTTGACGTTGGAGTCCACGTTCTTT
[37 nt withheld, positions 294-330]
ACCCTATCTCGGTCTATTCTTTTGATTTATAAGGGATTTTGCCGATTTCGGCCTATTGGTTAAAAAATGA
GCTGATTTAACAAAAATTTAACGCGAATTTTAACAAAATATTAACGCTTACAATTTGCCATTCGCCATTC
AGGCTGCGCAACTGTTGGGAAGGGCGATCGGTGCGGGCCTCTTCGCTATTACGCCAGCCCAAGCTACCAT
GATAAGTAAGTAATATTAAGGTACGGGAGGTACTTGGAGCGGCCGCAATAAAATATCTTTATTTTCATTA
CATCTGTGTGTTGGTTTTTTGTGTGAATCGATAGTACTAACATACGCTCTCCATCAAAACAAAACGAAAC
AAAACAAACTAGCAAAATAGGCTGTCCCCAGTGCAAGTGCAGGTGCCAGAACATTTCTCTATCGATAGGT
ACCTTAAAAGTGCCAGTGCTTGTGGCGTGCACGGAGAAAAAAACCTTGAGGTCATATTTGAAAAAAAAAA
AAAAAAAACTAAATTCCAAGTGAGTAGTTTACTCTTAGTCACTATCGAGTGTGTGCTGTTTGTTTTTYGA
AATATGCATATCTTAGCTACTTGCGTTGCTGTTTTTTTTTTTTTTTTTTTTTTGACGATTTGTCAACAGG
AAATATGCATAAGGTTGGCTCGGGATCCGGATCGGATGGCATGGGGTTTGATTGGATGCCGTACTTGGCA
CCGCACTGCCGTTATCGGTTGGCTCATTTCCCGTTAGCCGCGAACAAAGCCCACGCATTGTGCTACGACC
GCCGTGATGTGTTCAAAGATCAAGTGCCCCCAGAACCATCTCCTGCCATCCCTGCCATCCCTGCCCGCCT
GCATCCATCGCGGGCATTCAGATTCCGACTGCGCATGAGCAGCGGTCTCCAACACGTAAGCAAGTGGAAG
GCGAGGGATAAGAACAAGTAACTTCTCTCTTATCGGACGCTTCCAGGAATTTCGATCCTCGCACCGCATT
CCGCAGGTTTAGTCACTGGATTCCACGGCTTTTCGAGTCGATTGTCCCAAGAAACATTATTTTGGACATG
TGACTCACTGACTCAAAGCTATTATCACTTCTCGGACATATGCGTGTATATAAAATATTTTTAAACATTA
TTAGGTATACTATAAACTCTGCCTCATTCATGCCTACAGAACTTCAGCCTTGACATTCTATATATAGAAA
CCCTTACTACGTCTTTACTCTTTAAATAGTTCTTTGGATATTATATTAGCACATTGATGTGCTTTTTTTT
TGGATGGTTGTGTCCAACTCACGGTACCGAGCTCTTACGCGTGCTAGCCCGGGCTCGAGATCTTAGAGCA
TGCACCGGTGATATCGCGGCCGCATTAGGCACCCCAGGCTTTACACTTTATGCTTCCGGCTCGTATAATG
TGTGGATTTTGAGTTAGGATCCGTCGAGATTTTCAGGAGCTAAGGAAGCTAAAATGGAGAAAAAAATCAC
TGGATATACCACCGTTGATATATCCCAATGGCATCGTAAAGAACATTTTGAGGCATTTCAGTCAGTTGCT
CAATGTACCTATAACCAGACCGTTCAGCTGGATATTACGGCCTTTTTAAAGACCGTAAAGAAAAATAAGC
ACAAGTTTTATCCGGCCTTTATTCACATTCTTGCCCGCCTGATGAATGCTCATCCGGAATTCCGTATGGC
AATGAAAGACGGTGAGCTGGTGATATGGGATAGTGTTCACCCTTGTTACACCGTTTTCCATGAGCAAACT
GAAACGTTTTCATCGCTCTGGAGTGAATACCACGACGATTTCCGGCAGTTTCTACACATATATTCGCAAG
ATGTGGCGTGTTACGGTGAAAACCTGGCCTATTTCCCTAAAGGGTTTATTGAGAATATGTTTTTCGTCTC
AGCCAATCCCTGGGTGAGTTTCACCAGTTTTGATTTAAACGTGGCCAATATGGACAACTTCTTCGCCCCC
GTTTTCACCATGGGCAAATATTATACGCAAGGCGACAAGGTGCTGATGCCGCTGGCGATTCAGGTTCATC
ATGCCGTTTGTGATGGCTTCCATGTCGGCAGAATGCTTAATGAATTACAACAGTACTGCGATGAGTGGCA
GGGCGGGGCGTAAACGCGTGGATCCGGCTTACTAAAAGCCAGATAACAGTATGCGTATTTGCGCGCTGAT
TTTTGCGGTATAAGAATATATACTGATATGTATACCCGAAGTATGTCAAAAAGAGGTATGCTATGAAGCA
GCGTATTACAGTGACAGTTGACAGCGACAGCTATCAGTTGCTCAAGGCATATATGATGTCAATATCTCCG
GTCTGGTAAGCACAACCATGCAGAATGAAGCCCGTCGTCTGCGTGCCGAACGCTGGAAAGCGGAAAATCA
GGAAGGGATGGCTGAGGTCGCCCGGTTTATTGAAATGAACGGCTCTTTTGCTGACGAGAACAGGGGCTGG
TGAAATGCAGTTTAAGGTTTACACCTATAAAAGAGAGAGCCGTTATCGTCTGTTTGTGGATGTACAGAGT
GATATTATTGACACGCCCGGGCGACGGATGGTGATCCCCCTGGCCAGTGCACGTCTGCTGTCAGATAAAG
TCTCCCGTGAACTTTACCCGGTGGTGCATATCGGGGATGAAAGCTGGCGCATGATGACCACCGATATGGC
CAGTGTGCCGGTCTCCGTTATCGGGGAAGAAGTGGCTGATCTCAGCCACCGCGAAAATGACATCAAAAAC
GCCATTAACCTGATGTTCTGGGGAATATAAATGTCAGGCTCCCTTATACACAGCCAGTCTGCAGGATATC
GTCGACGAATTCGGCCCCTGCAGGGGCATTCCGGTACTGTTGGTAAAGCCACCATGGAAAAGGTAGGTTC
AACCACTGATGCCTAGGCACACCGAAACGACTAACCCTAATTCTTATCCTTTACTTCAGGCCACTTAAGC
ATGGCTAGCAAAGGAGAAGAACTCTTCACTGGAGTTGTCCCAATTCTTGTTGAATTAGATGGTGATGTTA
ACGGCCACAAGTTCTCTGTCAGTGGAGAGGGTGAAGGTGATGCAACATACGGAAAACTTACCCTGAAGTT
CATCTGCACTACTGGCAAACTGCCTGTTCCCTGGCCAACACTAGTCTGATCTAGAGTCGGGGCGGCCGGC
CGCTTCGAGCAGACATGATAAGATACATTGATGAGTTTGGACAAACCACAACTAGAATGCAGTGAAAAAA
ATGCTTTATTTGTGAAATTTGTGATGCTATTGCTTTATTTGTAACCATTATAAGCTGCAATAAACAAGTT
AACAACAACAATTGCATTCATTTTATGTTTCAGGTTCAGGGGGAGGTGTGGGAGGTTTTTTAAAGCAAGT
AAAACCTCTACAAATGTGGTAAAATCGATAAGGATCCGACCGATGCCCTCAAGCTTTGAGAGGGGCCCCC
TTCAACCCAGTCAGCTCCGACGTCTTGGCGCCCCCGCGGGGCATGACTATCGTCGCCGCACTTATGACTG
TCTTCTTTATCATGCAACTCGTAGGACAGGTGCCGGCAGCGCTCTTCCGCTTCCTCGCTCACTGACTCGC
TGCGCTCGGTCGTTCGGCTGCGGCGAGCGGTATCAGCTCACTCAAAGGCGGTAATACGGTTATCCACAGA
ATCAGGGGATAACGCAGGAAAGAACATGTGAGCAAAAGGCCAGCAAAAGGCCAGGAACCGTAAAAAGGCC
GCGTTGCTGGCGTTTTTCCATAGGCTCCGCCCCCCTGACGAGCATCACAAAAATCGACGCTCAAGTCAGA
GGTGGCGAAACCCGACAGGACTATAAAGATACCAGGCGTTTCCCCCTGGAAGCTCCCTCGTGCGCTCTCC
TGTTCCGACCCTGCCGCTTACCGGATACCTGTCCGCCTTTCTCCCTTCGGGAAGCGTGGCGCTTTCTCAT
AGCTCACGCTGTAGGTATCTCAGTTCGGTGTAGGTCGTTCGCTCCAAGCTGGGCTGTGTGCACGAACCCC
CCGTTCAGCCCGACCGCTGCGCCTTATCCGGTAACTATCGTCTTGAGTCCAACCCGGTAAGACACGACTT
ATCGCCACTGGCAGCAGCCACTGGTAACAGGATTAGCAGAGCGAGGTATGTAGGCGGTGCTACAGAGTTC
TTGAAGTGGTGGCCTAACTACGGCTACACTAGAAGAACAGTATTTGGTATCTGCGCTCTGCTGAAGCCAG
TTACCTTCGGAAAAAGAGTTGGTAGCTCTTGATCCGGCAAACAAACCACCGCTGGTAGCGGTGGTTTTTT
TGTTTGCAAGCAGCAGATTACGCGCAGAAAAAAAGGATCTCAAGAAGATCCTTTGATCTTTTCTACGGGG
TCTGACGCTCAGTGGAACGAAAACTCACGTTAAGGGATTTTGGTCATGAGATTATCAAAAAGGATCTTCA
CCTAGATCCTTTTAAATTAAAAATGAAGTTTTAAATCAATCTAAAGTATATATGAGTAAACTTGGTCTGA
CAGTTACCAATGCTTAATCAGTGAGGCACCTATCTCAGCGATCTGTCTATTTCGTTCATCCATAGTTGCC
TGACTCCCCGTCGTGTAGATAACTACGATACGGGAGGGCTTACCATCTGGCCCCAGTGCTGCAATGATAC
CGCGAGACCCACGCTCACCGGCTCCAGATTTATCAGCAATAAACCAGCCAGCCGGAAGGGCCGAGCGCAG
AAGTGGTCCTGCAACTTTATCCGCCTCCATCCAGTCTATTAATTGTTGCCGGGAAGCTAGAGTAAGTAGT
TCGCCAGTTAATAGTTTGCGCAACGTTGTTGCCATTGCTACAGGCATCGTGGTGTCACGCTCGTCGTTTG
GTATGGCTTCATTCAGCTCCGGTTCCCAACGATCAAGGCGAGTTACATGATCCCCCATGTTGTGCAAAAA
AGCGGTTAGCTCCTTCGGTCCTCCGATCGTTGTCAGAAGTAAGTTGGCCGCAGTGTTATCACTCATGGTT
ATGGCAGCACTGCATAATTCTCTTACTGTCATGCCATCCGTAAGATGCTTTTCTGTGACTGGTGAGTACT
CAACCAAGTCATTCTGAGAATAGTGTATGCGGCGACCGAGTTGCTCTTGCCCGGCGTCAATACGGGATAA
TACCGCGCCACATAGCAGAACTTTAAAAGTGCTCATCATTGGAAAACGTTCTTCGGGGCGAAAACTCTCA
AGGATCTTACCGCTGTTGAGATCCAGTTCGATGTAACCCACTCGTGCACCCAACTGATCTTCAGCATCTT
TTACTTTCACCAGCGTTTCTGGGTGAGCAAAAACAGGAAGGCAAAATGCCGCAAAAAAGGGAATAAGGGC
GACACGGAAATGTTGAATACTCATACTCTTCCTTTTTCAATATTATTGAAGCATTTATCAGGGTTATTGT
CTCATGAGCGGATACATATTTGAATGTATTTAGAAAAATAAACAAATAGGGGTTCCGCGCACATTTCCCC
GAAAAGTGCCACCTG
Features (pLannotate 1.2.2; 17 found; start..end, strand, type, name):
      1..429     +  rep_origin     f1 ori (sequence partly withheld): f1 bacteriophage origin of replication; arrow indicates direction of (+) strand synthesis
    461..528     -  CDS            lacZα (fragment): LacZα fragment of β-galactosidase; lacZ fragment
    587..635     +  polyA_signal   poly(A) signal: synthetic polyadenylation signal
    649..740     +  misc_feature   pause site: RNA polymerase II transcriptional pause signal from the human α2 globin gene
   1700..1730    +  promoter       lac UV5 promoter: E. coli lac promoter with an "up" mutation
   1754..1783    +  promoter       cat promoter (fragment): promoter of the E. coli cat gene encoding chloramphenicol acetyltransferase
   1784..2443    +  CDS            CmR: chloramphenicol acetyltransferase; cat; confers resistance to chloramphenicol
   2622..2780    +  CDS            ccdA (fragment): CCDA_ECO57 - Also known as H, letA. Experimental evidence at protein level: Swiss-Prot protein existence level 1. Antitoxin component of a type II toxin-antitoxin (TA) system which inhibits the post-segregational killing (PSK) of plasmid-free cells, also referred to as a plasmid addiction system. Binds to and blocks the activity of CcdB; will also remove bound CcdB protein from the CcdB-GyrA complex by forming a CcdA-CcdB complex, a process termed rejuvenation. Functions as a transcriptional corepressor for the ccdAB operon, repression also requires CcdB (By similarity). From Escherichia coli
   2785..3087    +  CDS            ccdB: CCDB_ECOLI - Also known as G, letB, letD. Experimental evidence at protein level: Swiss-Prot protein existence level 1. Toxic component of a type II toxin-antitoxin (TA) system, functioning in plasmid maintainence. Responsible for the post- segregational killing (PSK) of plasmid-free cells, also referred to as a plasmid addiction system. Half-life of over 2 hours. Cell killing by CcdB is accompanied by filamentation, defects in chromosome and plasmid segregation, defects in cell division, formation of anucleate cells, decreased DNA synthesis and plasmid loss. Interferes with the activity of DN
   3193..3259    +  intron         Mhc intron: modified Drosophila myosin heavy chain intron 16 (Pfeiffer et al., 2010)
   3271..3456    +  CDS            BFPsol (fragment): BFPsol is a fluorescent protein published in 2006, derived from Aequorea victoria.
   3499..3620    -  polyA_signal   SV40 poly(A) signal: SV40 polyadenylation signal
   3643..3711    -  CDS            large T antigen (fragment): large T antigen from SV40 (simian virus 40)
   3728..3934    +  CDS            tetA (fragment): TCR3_ECOLX - Experimental evidence at protein level: Swiss-Prot protein existence level 1. Resistance to tetracycline by an active tetracycline efflux. This is an energy-dependent process that decreases the accumulation of the antibiotic in whole cells. This protein functions as a metal- tetracycline/H(+) antiporter. From Escherichia coli. This protein is used as a marker in many commonly used cloning vectors, such as pBR322 and pACYC184.
   4055..4643    -  rep_origin     ori: high-copy-number ColE1/pMB1/pBR322/pUC origin of replication
   4814..5674    -  CDS            AmpR: β-lactamase; bla; confers resistance to ampicillin, carbenicillin, and related antibiotics
   5675..5779    -  promoter       AmpR promoter: bla
