[The description below was written by a language model from this plasmid's Addgene catalogue record, the feature table of its GenBank file and pLannotate feature annotations shown in this document.]
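Description:
pSTAP-seq_fly-zfh1 is a STAP-seq screening vector built on the Promega pGL3 (Promoter) backbone, about 5.8 kb in total, designed to measure how strongly candidate core-promoter sequences respond to a defined enhancer. It replicates in E. coli at high copy from a ColE1/pBR322-type origin, also carries an f1 origin, and is selected with ampicillin (β-lactamase) together with chloramphenicol. Because it contains an intact ccdB toxin gene, the empty vector has to be maintained in a ccdB-tolerant strain.

The fixed regulatory element is an 862 bp Drosophila melanogaster zfh1 enhancer. It lies just downstream of the pGL3 synthetic poly(A) signal and transcriptional pause site, which limit read-through from the backbone. Following the enhancer is the library acceptor site: a chloramphenicol resistance gene and ccdB (with a ccdA fragment) flanked by two short homology arms. During library construction, genomic fragments are recombined between these arms in place of a core promoter. This removes ccdB, so plasmids that did not take up an insert are counter-selected in ordinary strains.

Downstream of the cloning position are a modified Drosophila myosin heavy chain intron 16, a truncated sgGFP open reading frame, and the SV40 late poly(A) signal, which together give a short, spliced, polyadenylated reporter transcript. Transcripts initiating within each candidate are then quantified by sequencing, so their abundance reports that candidate's enhancer responsiveness across the genome. The other small fragments called by automated annotation (lacZα, tetA, large T antigen) appear to be backbone remnants rather than functional parts. The record does not state the restriction sites used to insert the enhancer.
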