Addgene plasmid #86381: pSTAP-seq_fly-zfh1
Purpose: Vector to measure enhancer responsiveness of candidates from a genomic library (cloned instead of the core promoter) by determining the abundance of transcripts originating from each candidate.
Depositing lab: Alexander Stark. Depositing organization: Research Institute of Molecular Pathology (IMP). Publication: Genome-wide assessment of sequence-intrinsic enhancer responsiveness at single-base-pair resolution. Arnold CD, Zabidi MA, Pagani M, Rath M, Schernhuber K, Kazmar T, Stark A. Nat Biotechnol. 2016 Dec 26. doi: 10.1038/nbt.3739. PubMed 28024147.
Backbone
  Vector backbone: pGL3
  Backbone manufacturer: Promega
  Backbone size w/o insert (bp): 3426
  Vector type: STAP-seq screening vector
Growth in bacteria
  Bacterial resistance: Chloramphenicol and Ampicillin, 25 & 100 μg/mL
  Growth temperature: 37°C
  Growth strain: ccdB Survival
  Copy number: High Copy
Gene/Insert
  Gene/Insert name: D. melanogaster zfh1 enhancer
  Species: D. melanogaster (fly)
  Insert size (bp): 862
  Cloning method: Restriction Enzyme; 5′ cloning site unknown (unknown if destroyed); 3′ cloning site unknown (unknown if destroyed)
  Sequencing primers: 5′ RVprimer3
Terms and licenses: Academic/Nonprofit Terms; Industry Terms: Not Available to Industry
Depositor comments: to consruct the STAP-seq screening vector from pGL3 Promoter we replaced the sequence between the BglII and FseI sites with the following sequence, containing a ccdB suicide gene next to the Chloramphenicole resistance gene flanked by homology arms (used for cloning the candidates during library generation), an intron (mhc16), an ORF (truncated sgGFP, Qbiogene, Inc)
How to cite: pSTAP-seq_fly-zfh1 was a gift from Alexander Stark (Addgene plasmid # 86381 ; http://n2t.net/addgene:86381 ; RRID:Addgene_86381)
